>Addgene plasmid #103500 | LSB-hsa-miR-376c-5p | depositor full sequence | sequence record 196047 | Full Sequence
AATTGAGGGGATAACGCAGGAAAGAACATGTGAGCAAAAGGCCAGCAAAAGGCCAGGAACCGTAAAAAGG
CCGCGTTGCTGGCGTTTTTCCATAGGCTCCGCCCCCCTGACGAGCATCACAAAAATCGACGCTCAAGTCA
GAGGTGGCGAAACCCGACAGGACTATAAAGATACCAGGCGTTTCCCCCTGGAAGCTCCCTCGTGCGCTCT
CCTGTTCCGACCCTGCCGCTTACCGGATACCTGTCCGCCTTTCTCCCTTCGGGAAGCGTGGCGCTTTCTC
ATAGCTCACGCTGTAGGTATCTCAGTTCGGTGTAGGTCGTTCGCTCCAAGCTGGGCTGTGTGCACGAACC
CCCCGTTCAGCCCGACCGCTGCGCCTTATCCGGTAACTATCGTCTTGAGTCCAACCCGGTAAGACACGAC
TTATCGCCACTGGCAGCAGCCACTGGTAACAGGATTAGCAGAGCGAGGTATGTAGGCGGTGCTACAGAGT
TCTTGAAGTGGTGGCCTAACTACGGCTACACTAGAAGAACAGTATTTGGTATCTGCGCTCTGCTGAAGCC
AGTTACCTTCGGAAAAAGAGTTGGTAGCTCTTGATCCGGCAAACAAACCACCGCTGGTAGCGGTGGTTTT
TTTGTTTGCAAGCAGCAGATTACGCGCAGAAAAAAAGGATCTCAAGAAGATCCTTTGATCTTTTCTACGG
GGTCTGACGCTCAGTGGAACGAAAACTCACGTTAAGGGATTTTGGTCATGAGATTATCAAAAAGGATCTT
CACCTAGATCCTTTTAAATTAAAAATGAAGTTTTAAATCAATCTAAAGTATATATGAGTAAACTTGGTCT
GACAGTTACCAATGCTTAATCAGTGAGGCACCTATCTCAGCGATCTGTCTATTTCGTTCATCCATAGTTG
CCTGACTCCCCGTCGTGTAGATAACTACGATACGGGAGGGCTTACCATCTGGCCCCAGTGCTGCAATGAT
ACCGCGAGAACCACGCTCACCGGCTCCAGATTTATCAGCAATAAACCAGCCAGCCGGAAGGGCCGAGCGC
AGAAGTGGTCCTGCAACTTTATCCGCCTCCATCCAGTCTATTAATTGTTGCCGGGAAGCTAGAGTAAGTA
GTTCGCCAGTTAATAGTTTGCGCAACGTTGTTGCCATTGCTACAGGCATCGTGGTGTCACGCTCGTCGTT
TGGTATGGCTTCATTCAGCTCCGGTTCCCAACGATCAAGGCGAGTTACATGATCCCCCATGTTGTGCAAA
AAAGCGGTTAGCTCCTTCGGTCCTCCGATCGTTGTCAGAAGTAAGTTGGCCGCAGTGTTATCACTCATGG
TTATGGCAGCACTGCATAATTCTCTTACTGTCATGCCATCCGTAAGATGCTTTTCTGTGACTGGTGAGTA
CTCAACCAAGTCATTCTGAGAATAGTGTATGCGGCGACCGAGTTGCTCTTGCCCGGCGTCAATACGGGAT
AATACCGCGCCACATAGCAGAACTTTAAAAGTGCTCATCATTGGAAAACGTTCTTCGGGGCGAAAACTCT
CAAGGATCTTACCGCTGTTGAGATCCAGTTCGATGTAACCCACTCGTGCACCCAACTGATCTTCAGCATC
TTTTACTTTCACCAGCGTTTCTGGGTGAGCAAAAACAGGAAGGCAAAATGCCGCAAAAAAGGGAATAAGG
GCGACACGGAAATGTTGAATACTCATACTCTTCCTTTTTCAATATTATTGAAGCATTTATCAGGGTTATT
GTCTCATGAGCGGATACATATTTGAATGTAGCTCCGAATTTCTCGAGGGCTTGTCGACGACGGCGGTCTC
CGTCGTCAGGATCATGAATTCGACCCGCCTGCCACCATGACCGAGTACAAGCCCACGGTGCGCCTCGCCA
CCCGCGACGACGTCCCCCGGGCCGTACGCACCCTCGCCGCCGCGTTCGCCGACTACCCCGCCACGCGCCA
CACCGTCGACCCGGACCGCCACATCGAGCGGGTCACCGAGCTGCAAGAACTCTTCCTCACGCGCGTCGGG
CTCGACATCGGCAAGGTGTGGGTCGCGGACGACGGCGCCGCGGTGGCGGTCTGGACCACGCCGGAGAGCG
TCGAAGCGGGGGCGGTGTTCGCCGAGATCGGCCCGCGCATGGCCGAGTTGAGCGGTTCCCGGCTGGCCGC
GCAGCAACAGATGGAAGGCCTCCTGGCGCCGCACCGGCCCAAGGAGCCCGCGTGGTTCCTGGCCACCGTC
GGCGTCTCGCCCGACCACCAGGGCAAGGGTCTGGGCAGCGCCGTCGTGCTCCCCGGAGTGGAGGCGGCCG
AGCGCGCCGGGGTGCCCGCCTTCCTGGAGACATCCGCGCCCCGCAACCTCCCCTTCTACGAGCGGCTCGG
CTTCACCGTCACCGCCGACGTCGAGGTGCCCGAAGGACCGCGCACCTGGTGCATGACCCGCAAGCCCGGT
GCCTGATACGCGTGAATTCACTCCTCAGGTGCAGGCTGCCTATCAGAAGGTGGTGGCTGGTGTGGCCAAT
GCCCTGGCTCACAAATACCACTGAGATCTTTTTCCCTCTGCCAAAAATTATGGGGACATCATGAAGCCCC
TTGAGCATCTGACTTCTGGCTAATAAAGGAAATTTATTTTCATTGCAATAGTGTGTTGGAATTTTTTGTG
TCTCTCACTCGGAAGGACATATGGGAGGGCAAATCATTTAAAACATCAGAATGAGTATTTGGTTTAGAGT
TTGGCAACATATGCCCATATGCTGGCTGCCATGAACAAAGGTTGGCTATAAAGAGGTCATCAGTATATGA
AACAGCCCCCTGCTGTCCATTCCTTATTCCATAGAAAAGCCTTGACTTGAGGTTAGATTTTTTTTATATT
TTGTTTTGTGTTATTTTTTTCTTTAACATCCCTAAAATTTTCCTTACATGTTTTACTAGCCAGATTTTTC
CTCCTCTCCTGACTACTCCCAGTCATAGCTGTCCCTCTTCTCTTATGGAGATCCCTCGACCTGCAGCCCA
AGCTTGAATTCTCTAGAATTACCCTGTTATCCCTATGCTTGGTTTACCGAGCTCTTATTGGTTTTCAAAC
TTCATTGACTGTGCCCAACGCGCCTGGGAGCTCACGGGGACAGCCCCCCCCCAAAGCCCCCAGGGATGTA
ATTACGTCCCTCCCCCGCTAGGGGGCAGCAGCGAGCCGCCCGGGGCTCCGCTCCGGTCCGGCGCTCCCCC
CGCATCCCCGAGCCGGCAGCGTGCGGGGACAGCCCGGGCACGGGGAAGGTGGCACGGGATCGCTTTCCTC
TGAACGCTTCTCGCTGCTCTTTGAGCCTGCAGACACCTGGGGGGATACGGGGAAAAAGCTAGGCTGAAAG
ACCGGTTCTTAGAATGACACGCGCCTGGGAGCTCACGGGGACAGCCCCCCCCCAAAGCCCCCAGGGATGT
AATTACGTCCCTCCCCCGCTAGGGGGCAGCAGCGAGCCGCCCGGGGCTCCGCTCCGGTCCGGCGCTCCCC
CCGCATCCCCGAGCCGGCAGCGTGCGGGGACAGCCCGGGCACGGGGAAGGTGGCACGGGATCGCTTTCCT
CTGAACGCTTCTCGCTGCTCTTTGAGCCTGCAGACACCTGGGGGGATACGGGGAAAAAGCTAACTTCTGA
GACGACAACTTTGTATAGAAAAGTTGGCTCCGAATTCGCCCTTGACAGCAGAGATCCAGTTTGGTTAATT
AATTGGCTCCGGTGCCCGTCAGTGGGCAGAGCGCACATCGCCCACAGTCCCCGAGAAGTTGTGGGGAGGG
GTCGGCAATTGAACCGGTGCCTAGAGAAGGTGGCGCGGGGTAAACTGGGAAAGTGATGTCGTGTACTGGC
TCCGCCTTTTTCCCGAGGGTGGGGGAGAACCGTATATAAGTGCAGTAGTCGCCGTGAACGTTCTTTTTCG
CAACGGGTTTGCCGCCAGAACACAGGTAAGTGCCGTGTGTGGTTCCCGCGGGCCTGGCCTCTTTACGGGT
TATGGCCCTTGCGTGCCTTGAATTACTTCCACCTGGCTGCAGTACGTGATTCTTGATCCCGAGCTTCGGG
TTGGAAGTGGGTGGGAGAGTTCGAGGCCTTGCGCTTAAGGAGCCCCTTCGCCTCGTGCTTGAGTTGAGGC
CTGGCCTGGGCGCTGGGGCCGCCGCGTGCGAATCTGGTGGCACCTTCGCGCCTGTCTCGCTGCTTTCGAT
AAGTCTCTAGCCATTTAAAATTTTTGATGACCTGCTGCGACGCTTTTTTTCTGGCAAGATAGTCTTGTAA
ATGCGGGCCAAGATCTGCACACTGGTATTTCGGTTTTTGGGGCCGCGGGCGGCGACGGGGCCCGTGCGTC
CCAGCGCACATGTTCGGCGAGGCGGGGCCTGCGAGCGCGGCCACCGAGAATCGGACGGGGGTAGTCTCAA
GCTGGCCGGCCTGCTCTGGTGCCTGGCCTCGCGCCGCCGTGTATCGCCCCGCCCTGGGCGGCAAGGCTGG
CCCGGTCGGCACCAGTTGCGTGAGCGGAAAGATGGCCGCTTCCCGGCCCTGCTGCAGGGAGCTCAAAATG
GAGGACGCGGCGCTCGGGAGAGCGGGCGGGTGAGTCACCCACACAAAGGAAAAGGGCCTTTCCGTCCTCA
GCCGTCGCTTCATGTGACTCCACGGAGTACCGGGCGCCGTCCAGGCACCTCGATTAGTTCTCGAGCTTTT
GGAGTACGTCGTCTTTAGGTTGGGGGGAGGGGTTTTATGCGATGGAGTTTCCCCACACTGAGTGGGTGGA
GACTGAAGTTAGGCCAGCTTGGCACTTGATGTAATTCTCCTTGGAATTTGCCCTTTTTGAGTTTGGATCT
TGGTTCATTCTCAAGCCTCAGACAGTGGTTCAAAGTTTTTTTCTTCCATTTCAGGTGTCGTGAGAAGGGC
GAATTCGACCCAAGTTTGTACAAAAAAGCAGGCTGGATCCAGGTGCCACCATGGTGAGCGAGCTGATTAA
GGAGAACATGCACATGAAGCTGTACATGGAGGGCACCGTGAACAACCACCACTTCAAGTGCACATCCGAG
GGCGAAGGCAAGCCCTACGAGGGCACCCAGACCATGAGAATCAAGGCGGTCGAGGGCGGCCCTCTCCCCT
TCGCCTTCGACATCCTGGCTACCAGCTTCATGTACGGCAGCAAAACCTTCATCAACCACACCCAGGGCAT
CCCCGACTTCTTTAAGCAGTCCTTCCCCGAGGGCTTCACATGGGAGAGAGTCACCACATACGAAGATGGG
GGCGTGCTGACCGCTACCCAGGACACCAGCCTCCAGGACGGCTGCCTCATCTACAACGTCAAGATCAGAG
GGGTGAACTTCCCATCCAACGGCCCTGTGATGCAGAAGAAAACACTCGGCTGGGAGGCCTCCACCGAGAC
ACTGTACCCCGCTGACGGCGGCCTGGAAGGCAGAGCCGACATGGCCCTGAAGCTCGTGGGCGGGGGCCAC
CTGATCTGCAACCTTAAGACCACATACAGATCCAAGAAACCCGCTAAGAACCTCAAGATGCCCGGCGTCT
ACTATGTGGACAGGAGACTGGAAAGAATCAAGGAGGCCGACAAAGAGACATACGTCGAGCAGCACGAGGT
GGCTGTGGCCAGATACTGCGACCTCCCTAGCAAACTGGGGCACAAACTTAATTGAGAATTCTACCACCCA
GCTTTCTTGTACAAAGTGGTACGTCTCAAGACCAGAGGTCTCTGCTTTCTTGGAAAACATAGAAGGAATA
TCCACCAACATAGAAGGAATATCCACCAACATAGAAGGAATATCCACCAACATAGAAGGAATATCCACCC
AACCAGAAGAGACCTGTGCTTCACTCCTCAGGTGCAGGCTGCCTATCAGAAGGTGGTGGCTGGTGTGGCC
AATGCCCTGGCTCACAAATACCACTGAGATCTTTTTCCCTCTGCCAAAAATTATGGGGACATCATGAAGC
CCCTTGAGCATCTGACTTCTGGCTAATAAAGGAAATTTATTTTCATTGCAATAGTGTGTTGGAATTTTTT
GTGTCTCTCACTCGGAAGGACATATGGGAGGGCAAATCATTTAAAACATCAGAATGAGTATTTGGTTTAG
AGTTTGGCAACATATGCCCATATGCTGGCTGCCATGAACAAAGGTTGGCTATAAAGAGGTCATCAGTATA
TGAAACAGCCCCCTGCTGTCCATTCCTTATTCCATAGAAAAGCCTTGACTTGAGGTTAGATTTTTTTTAT
ATTTTGTTTTGTGTTATTTTTTTCTTTAACATCCCTAAAATTTTCCTTACATGTTTTACTAGCCAGATTT
TTCCTCCTCTCCTGACTACTCCCAGTCATAGCTGTCCCTCTTCTCTTATGGAGATCCCGAGCGGTGCGTT
TTTATGCTTGTAGTATTGTATAATGTTTTTAAGATCCAAGCTTCTGACCTCTTCTCTTCCTCCCACAGGG
CCTCGAGACAATTGCATCGATGGTACCAGTGAAAGTCTGCAATGAATTCGAGTTGGCGCGCCTGTCATTC
TAAATCTCTCTTTCAGCCTAAAGCTTTTTCCCCGTATCCCCCCAGGTGTCTGCAGGCTCAAAGAGCAGCG
AGAAGCGTTCAGAGGAAAGCGATCCCGTGCCACCTTCCCCGTGCCCGGGCTGTCCCCGCACGCTGCCGGC
TCGGGGATGCGGGGGGAGCGCCGGACCGGAGCGGAGCCCCGGGCGGCTCGCTGCTGCCCCCTAGCGGGGG
AGGGACGTAATTACATCCCTGGGGGCTTTGGGAGGGGGCTGTCCCCGTGAGCTCCCAGGCGCGCCTGTCA
TTCTAAATCTCTCTTTCAGCCTAAAGCTTTTTCCCCGTATCCCCCCAGGTGTCTGCAGGCTCAAAGAGCA
GCGAGAAGCGTTCAGAGGAAAGCGATCCCGTGCCACCTTCCCCGTGCCCGGGCTGTCCCCGCACGCTGCC
GGCTCGGGGATGCGGGGGGAGCGCCGGACCGGAGCGGAGCCCCGGGCGGCTCGCTGCTGCCCCCTAGCGG
GGGAGGGACGTAATTACATCCCTGGGGGCTTTGGGGGGGGGCTGTCCCCGTGAGCTCCCAGGCGCGCCAA
CTCGGTACCGTATCGATGTCGACGTTAACGCTAGTGATATCAACTTTGTATAGAAAAGTTGGCTCCGAAT
TCGCCCTTGACAGCAGAGATCCAGTTTGGTTAATTAATTGGCTCCGGTGCCCGTCAGTGGGCAGAGCGCA
CATCGCCCACAGTCCCCGAGAAGTTGTGGGGAGGGGTCGGCAATTGAACCGGTGCCTAGAGAAGGTGGCG
CGGGGTAAACTGGGAAAGTGATGTCGTGTACTGGCTCCGCCTTTTTCCCGAGGGTGGGGGAGAACCGTAT
ATAAGTGCAGTAGTCGCCGTGAACGTTCTTTTTCGCAACGGGTTTGCCGCCAGAACACAGGTAAGTGCCG
TGTGTGGTTCCCGCGGGCCTGGCCTCTTTACGGGTTATGGCCCTTGCGTGCCTTGAATTACTTCCACCTG
GCTGCAGTACGTGATTCTTGATCCCGAGCTTCGGGTTGGAAGTGGGTGGGAGAGTTCGAGGCCTTGCGCT
TAAGGAGCCCCTTCGCCTCGTGCTTGAGTTGAGGCCTGGCCTGGGCGCTGGGGCCGCCGCGTGCGAATCT
GGTGGCACCTTCGCGCCTGTCTCGCTGCTTTCGATAAGTCTCTAGCCATTTAAAATTTTTGATGACCTGC
TGCGACGCTTTTTTTCTGGCAAGATAGTCTTGTAAATGCGGGCCAAGATCTGCACACTGGTATTTCGGTT
TTTGGGGCCGCGGGCGGCGACGGGGCCCGTGCGTCCCAGCGCACATGTTCGGCGAGGCGGGGCCTGCGAG
CGCGGCCACCGAGAATCGGACGGGGGTAGTCTCAAGCTGGCCGGCCTGCTCTGGTGCCTGGCCTCGCGCC
GCCGTGTATCGCCCCGCCCTGGGCGGCAAGGCTGGCCCGGTCGGCACCAGTTGCGTGAGCGGAAAGATGG
CCGCTTCCCGGCCCTGCTGCAGGGAGCTCAAAATGGAGGACGCGGCGCTCGGGAGAGCGGGCGGGTGAGT
CACCCACACAAAGGAAAAGGGCCTTTCCGTCCTCAGCCGTCGCTTCATGTGACTCCACGGAGTACCGGGC
GCCGTCCAGGCACCTCGATTAGTTCTCGAGCTTTTGGAGTACGTCGTCTTTAGGTTGGGGGGAGGGGTTT
TATGCGATGGAGTTTCCCCACACTGAGTGGGTGGAGACTGAAGTTAGGCCAGCTTGGCACTTGATGTAAT
TCTCCTTGGAATTTGCCCTTTTTGAGTTTGGATCTTGGTTCATTCTCAAGCCTCAGACAGTGGTTCAAAG
TTTTTTTCTTCCATTTCAGGTGTCGTGAGAAGGGCGAATTCGACCCAAGTTTGTACAAAAAAGCAGGCTC
GCCACCATGGTGAGCAAGGGCGAGGAGCTGTTCACCGGGGTGGTGCCCATCCTGGTCGAGCTGGACGGCG
ACGTAAACGGCCACAAGTTCAGCGTGAGGGGCGAGGGCGAGGGCGATGCCACCAACGGCAAGCTGACCCT
GAAGTTCATCTGCACCACCGGCAAGCTGCCCGTGCCCTGGCCCACCCTCGTGACCACCCTGAGCCACGGC
GTGCAGTGCTTCGCCCGCTACCCCGACCACATGAAGCAGCACGACTTCTTCAAGTCCGCCATGCCCGAAG
GCTACGTCCAGGAGCGCACCATCTTCTTCAAGGACGACGGCACCTACAAGACCCGCGCCGAGGTGAAGTT
CGAGGGCGACACCCTAGTGAACCGCATCGAGCTGAAGGGCGTCGACTTCAAGGAGGACGGCAACATCCTG
GGGCACAAGCTGGAGTACAACTTCAACAGCCACAACATCTATATCATGGCCGTCAAGCAGAAGAACGGCA
TCAAGGTGAACTTCAAGATCCGCCACAACGTGGAGGACGGCAGCGTGCAGCTCGCCGACCACTACCAGCA
GAACACCCCCATCGGCGACGGCCCCGTGCTGCTGCCCGACAGCCACTACCTGAGCACCCAGTCCGTGCTG
AGCAAAGACCCCAACGAGAAGCGCGATCACATGGTCCTGCTGGAGTTCCGCACCGCCGCCGGGATCACTC
TCGGCATGGACGAGCTGTACAAGTAATACCACCCAGCTTTCTTGTACAAAGTGGTACGCGTGAATTCACT
CCTCAGGTGCAGGCTGCCTATCAGAAGGTGGTGGCTGGTGTGGCCAATGCCCTGGCTCACAAATACCACT
GAGATCTTTTTCCCTCTGCCAAAAATTATGGGGACATCATGAAGCCCCTTGAGCATCTGACTTCTGGCTA
ATAAAGGAAATTTATTTTCATTGCAATAGTGTGTTGGAATTTTTTGTGTCTCTCACTCGGAAGGACATAT
GGGAGGGCAAATCATTTAAAACATCAGAATGAGTATTTGGTTTAGAGTTTGGCAACATATGCCCATATGC
TGGCTGCCATGAACAAAGGTTGGCTATAAAGAGGTCATCAGTATATGAAACAGCCCCCTGCTGTCCATTC
CTTATTCCATAGAAAAGCCTTGACTTGAGGTTAGATTTTTTTTATATTTTGTTTTGTGTTATTTTTTTCT
TTAACATCCCTAAAATTTTCCTTACATGTTTTACTAGCCAGATTTTTCCTCCTCTCCTGACTACTCCCAG
TCATAGCTGTCCCTCTTCTCTTATGGAGATCCCTCGACCTGCAGCCCAAGCTTGGCGTAATCATGGTCAT
AGCTGTTTCCTGTGTGAAATTGTTATCCGCTCACAATTCCACACAACATACGAGCCGGAAGCATAAAGTG
TAAAGCCTGGGGTGCCTAATGAGTGAGCTAACTCACATTAATTGCGTTGCGCTCACTGCCCGCTTTCCAG
TCGGGAAACCTGTCGTGCCAGCGGATCGACAGTACTAAGCTTGGTCTAATACCCAATCTCTCGTCTTATC
CAGATGTTTTATACGCCTCTGGCCCGTGTCTCAAAATCTCTGATGTTACATTGCACAAGATAAAATAATA
TCATCATGAACAATAAAACTGTCTGCTTACATAAACAGTAATACAAGGGGTGTTATGAGCCATATTCAAC
GGGAAACGTCGAGGCCGCGATTAAATTCCAACATGGATGCTGATTTATATGGGTATAAATGGGCTCGCGA
TAATGTCGGGCAATCAGGTGCGACAATCTATCGCTTGTATGGGAAGCCCGATGCGCCAGAGTTGTTTCTG
AAACATGGCAAAGGTAGCGTTGCCAATGATGTTACAGATGAGATGGTCAGACTAAACTGGCTGACGGAAT
TTATGCCTCTTCCGACCATCAAGCATTTTATCCGTACTCCTGATGATGCATGGTTACTCACCACTGCGAT
CCCCGGAAAAACAGCATTCCAGGTATTAGAAGAATATCCTGATTCAGGTGAAAATATTGTTGATGCGCTG
GCAGTGTTCCTGCGCCGGTTGCATTCGATTCCTGTTTGTAATTGTCCTTTTAACAGCGATCGCGTATTTC
GTCTCGCTCAGGCGCAATCACGAATGAATAACGGTTTGGTTGATGCGAGTGATTTTGATGACGAGCGTAA
TGGCTGGCCTGTTGAACAAGTCTGGAAAGAAATGCATAAACTTTTGCCATTCTCACCGGATTCAGTCGTC
ACTCATGGTGATTTCTCACTTGATAACCTTATTTTTGACGAGGGGAAATTAATAGGTTGTATTGATGTTG
GACGAGTCGGAATCGCAGACCGATACCAGGATCTTGCCATCCTATGGAACTGCCTCGGTGAGTTTTCTCC
TTCATTACAGAAACGGCTTTTTCAAAAATATGGTATTGATAATCCTGATATGAATAAATTGCAGTTTCAT
TTGATGCTCGATGAGTTTTTCTAATCAGAATTGGTTAATTGGTTGTAACACTGGCAGAGCATTACGCTGA
CTTGACGGGACGGCGCAAGCTCATGACCAAAATCCCTTAACGTGAGTTACGCGTCGTTCCACTGAGCGTC
AGAGGTATCACTAGTATTACAGAGGTAAGTTATAACAGTCGCCTAACCC
Features (pLannotate 1.2.2; 28 found; start..end, strand, type, name):
     87..675     -  rep_origin     ori: high-copy-number ColE1/pMB1/pBR322/pUC origin of replication
    846..1706    -  CDS            AmpR: β-lactamase; bla; confers resistance to ampicillin, carbenicillin, and related antibiotics
   1707..1778    -  promoter       AmpR promoter: bla
   1857..2456    +  CDS            PuroR: puromycin N-acetyltransferase; pac from Streptomyces alboniger; confers resistance to puromycin
   2461..2541    +  CDS            HBB (fragment): HBB_PONPY - Experimental evidence at transcript level: Swiss-Prot protein existence level 2. Involved in oxygen transport from the lung to the various peripheral tissues. From Pongo pygmaeus (Bornean orangutan).
   2612..2667    +  polyA_signal   β-globin poly(A) signal: rabbit β-globin polyadenylation signal (Gil and Proudfoot, 1987)
   3646..3666    +  protein_bind   attB4: mutant version of attB; core recombination site for the Gateway® BP reaction BP Clonase™
   3734..3945    +  promoter       EF-1α core promoter: core promoter for human elongation factor EF-1α
   3946..4884    +  intron         EF-1α intron A: intron upstream of the start codon of human EF-1α
   4911..4931    +  protein_bind   attB1: mutant version of attB; core recombination site for the Gateway® BP reaction BP Clonase™
   4951..5646    +  CDS            mKate2: mKate2 is a basic (constitutively fluorescent) red fluorescent protein published in 2009, derived from Entacmaea quadricolor. It is reported to be a rapidly-maturing monomer with moderate acid sensitivity.
   5666..5690    -  protein_bind   attB2: mutant version of attB; recombination site for the Gateway® BP reaction BP Clonase™
   5830..5904    +  CDS            HBB (fragment): HBB_PONPY - Experimental evidence at transcript level: Swiss-Prot protein existence level 2. Involved in oxygen transport from the lung to the various peripheral tissues. From Pongo pygmaeus (Bornean orangutan).
   5975..6030    +  polyA_signal   β-globin poly(A) signal: rabbit β-globin polyadenylation signal (Gil and Proudfoot, 1987)
   6414..6439    +  misc_feature   SA: splice acceptor site
   7111..7131    +  protein_bind   attB4: mutant version of attB; core recombination site for the Gateway® BP reaction BP Clonase™
   7199..7410    +  promoter       EF-1α core promoter: core promoter for human elongation factor EF-1α
   7411..8349    +  intron         EF-1α intron A: intron upstream of the start codon of human EF-1α
   8376..8396    +  protein_bind   attB1: mutant version of attB; core recombination site for the Gateway® BP reaction BP Clonase™
   8407..9123    +  CDS            EBFP2: EBFP2 is a basic (constitutively fluorescent) blue fluorescent protein published in 2007, derived from Aequorea victoria. It is reported to be a rapidly-maturing monomer with moderate acid sensitivity.
   9131..9155    -  protein_bind   attB2: mutant version of attB; recombination site for the Gateway® BP reaction BP Clonase™
   9159..9239    +  CDS            HBB (fragment): HBB_PONPY - Experimental evidence at transcript level: Swiss-Prot protein existence level 2. Involved in oxygen transport from the lung to the various peripheral tissues. From Pongo pygmaeus (Bornean orangutan).
   9310..9365    +  polyA_signal   β-globin poly(A) signal: rabbit β-globin polyadenylation signal (Gil and Proudfoot, 1987)
   9748..9770    -  protein_bind   lac operator (fragment): The lac repressor binds to the lac operator to inhibit transcription in E. coli. This inhibition can be relieved by adding lactose or isopropyl-β-D-thiogalactopyranoside (IPTG). lac repressor encoded by lacI
   9774..9804    -  promoter       lac promoter: promoter for the E. coli lac operon
   9819..9840    -  protein_bind   CAP binding site: CAP binding activates transcription in the presence of cAMP. E. coli catabolite activator protein
   9853..9892    -  CDS            lacI (fragment): lac repressor; lacI; The lac repressor binds to the lac operator to inhibit transcription in E. coli. This inhibition can be relieved by adding lactose or isopropyl-β-D-thiogalactopyranoside (IPTG).
  10065..10874   +  CDS            KanR: aminoglycoside phosphotransferase; aph(3')-Ia; confers resistance to kanamycin in bacteria or G418 (Geneticin®) in eukaryotes
