[The description below was written by a language model from this plasmid's Addgene catalogue record and pLannotate feature annotations shown in this document.]
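Description:
LSB-hsa-miR-376c-5p is a mammalian expression plasmid from a synthetic-biology series of fluorescent microRNA sensors, built on the "Low Sensor Backbone" (LSB). It is about 11 kb and replicates in E. coli from a high-copy ColE1/pUC-type origin. It carries both a β-lactamase gene (ampicillin) and an aph(3')-Ia gene (kanamycin), and the record lists dual selection with both drugs. A puromycin N-acetyltransferase coding sequence followed by a rabbit β-globin poly(A) signal is also present, which the depositor notes is usable for puromycin selection in mammalian cells. The feature table does not annotate a dedicated promoter immediately upstream of it.

The payload consists of two parallel transcription units, each driven by the human EF-1α core promoter with its intron A and terminated by a β-globin 3' region and poly(A) signal. One unit expresses the red fluorescent protein mKate2, with a target site for human miR-376c-5p placed in its 3' UTR. This target is not separately annotated but would lie between the mKate2 coding sequence and its poly(A) signal. The other unit expresses the blue protein EBFP2 without the target and serves as an internal reference. Gateway attB4, attB1 and attB2 scars flank the promoters and coding sequences, reflecting modular assembly.

When miR-376c-5p is active in transfected cells, mKate2 output falls relative to EBFP2, so the red-to-blue ratio reports miRNA activity per cell. The depositor warns that the repeated poly(A) elements make the plasmid inherently unstable. They also note small insertions flanking the puromycin gene in the physical plasmid that are absent from the deposited sequence.
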