Addgene plasmid #103500: LSB-hsa-miR-376c-5p
Purpose: Used to sense miRNA activity using fluorescence based tools. hsa-miR-376c-5p target in 3' UTR of of mKate. miRNA activity can be measured by the repression of mKate2 relative to EBFP2 fluorescent proteins . Plasmid is inherently unstable; please see Depositor Comments
Depositing lab: Ron Weiss. Depositing organization: Massachusetts Institute of Technology. Publication: A mixed antagonistic/synergistic miRNA repression model enables accurate predictions of multi-input miRNA sensor activity. Gam JJ, Babb J, Weiss R. Nat Commun. 2018 Jun 22;9(1):2430. doi: 10.1038/s41467-018-04575-0. PubMed 29934631.
Backbone
  Vector backbone: Low Sensor Backbone (LSB)
  Vector type: Mammalian Expression, Synthetic Biology
Growth in bacteria
  Bacterial resistance: Ampicillin and Kanamycin, 100 & 50 μg/mL
  Growth temperature: 30°C
  Growth strain: NEB Stable
  Copy number: High Copy
Gene/Insert
  Gene/Insert name: hsa-miR-376c-5p target
  Species: H. sapiens (human)
  Entrez Gene: MIR376C (a.k.a. MIR368, MIRN368, MIRN376C, hsa-mir-368, miRNA368)
  Promoter: EF-1a
  Cloning method: Gibson Cloning
Terms and licenses: Academic/Nonprofit Terms; Industry Terms: Not Available to Industry
Depositor comments: Please note that this plasmid is inherently unstable due to a repeating poly A element. We recommend performing a diagnostic digest on multiple colonies upon receipt. The depositors would like to note the presence of several discrepancies between the depositor sequence and physical plasmid sequence. In particular, the sequences upstream and downstream of the puromycin coding region have 10 bp insertions which do not affect the ability to perform puromycin selection. The sequences for those regions within the physical plasmids are as follows: Upstream of Puro: GAATTCGACCGCCTGTCTCAAGGTGCCACC; Downstream of Puro: GCTTTGAGACTACGCGTGAATTCACTCCTC.
How to cite: LSB-hsa-miR-376c-5p was a gift from Ron Weiss (Addgene plasmid # 103500 ; http://n2t.net/addgene:103500 ; RRID:Addgene_103500)
