>Addgene plasmid #103500 | LSB-hsa-miR-376c-5p | depositor partial sequence | sequence record 196048 | hsa-miR-376c-5p target
AACATAGAAGGAATATCCACC
