>Addgene plasmid #103500 | LSB-hsa-miR-376c-5p | addgene partial sequence | sequence record 266951 | mKate2-F 5'-ACCCGCTAAGAACCTCAAGA-3'
AGGAGGCCGACAAAGAGACATACGTCGAGCAGCACGAGGTGGCTGTGGCCAGATACTGCGACCTCCCTAG
CAAACTGGGGCACAAACTTAATTGAGAATTCTACCACCCAGCTTTCTTGTACAAAGTGGTACGTCTCAAG
ACCAGAGGTCTCTGCTTTCTTGGAAAACATAGAAGGAATATCCACCAACATAGAAGGAATATCCACCAAC
ATAGAAGGAATATCCACCAACATAGAAGGAATATCCACCCAACCAGAAGAGACCTGTGCTTCACTCCTCA
GGTGCAGGCTGCCTATCAGAAGGTGGTGGCTGGTGTGGCCAATGCCCTGGCTCACAAATACCACTGAGAT
CTTTTTCCCTCTGCCAAAAATTATGGGGACATCATGAAGCCCCTTGAGCATCTGACTTCTGGCTAATAAA
GGAAATTTATTTTCATTGCAATAGTGTGTTGGAATTTTTTGTGTCTCTCACTCGGAAGGACATATGGGAG
